>Addgene plasmid #8850 | pPS904 | addgene partial sequence | sequence record 17416 | 8850 with GFP-R
GTTCTTCTCCTTTGCTAGCCATAGCTCGAGCTTGCATATATTCGAGCATTTCATTCATGTATTTATTAAT
ATGACCAGATAATAAAGAATATTCAATCTCAATTTCTTTAACTTCAACTTCGAAATCTTTTTGTAATTGT
TTAATTTCATCATTTAATTTATTGATTTTACCACTGATCAGTTCCTCTTGAATGAAAATGTCCGTTTTGT
CAATCTTAGGTTTGATTTCATTTTCATATTTGATTTGTAGATCCATCAATTTAGTATCATTTAGGCGCGA
CTCTTCTTTAGTATCTTGCGATAGCTTTTCCAAATTCTTGAGTTGCAAATCTAACTGTTCTTGTAAGATT
TCTAATTTATACATAATACCTGTTTCCAATACATTCATCAATTTCAGCTTATTGTTGATTAAATTTTGCT
TTAATCCCACAAGTTCCGTTTCAGTTCGATTAGACTCTTGCACCTCGCTGGAAATTATTCTCAGCACATC
ATAGAGCTCACTAATTATGGTTTCGAACGTCGTCACTGTATCTTGCAAGTTTTTCTGTTGTGCGGTTAAG
TCGTCTAACGTCTTTTTCCTTTGTATCAACAGATCATTTAGCTCTTTGATTCCCTCGGATAACTCTTCCA
TGTCTGTATTGGATATTTTGATCAGTTTATCTCGATTGGACTCTAATTCCACTATTTGGAAACTCAGAGC
TTCCAGATCTTTAAAGATTGACTGCTTGGAGATCTTATAGTCATTATAATCTATGGATAACGTTTCTTGG
ATCTTGGTCAATTTCTTCAACTG
