[The description below was written by a language model from this plasmid's Addgene catalogue record.]
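Description:
pPS904 is a yeast expression plasmid carrying a fusion of the Saccharomyces cerevisiae NUF2 gene to GFP, with the fluorescent protein attached at the C terminus of Nuf2 (the insert is recorded as NUF2-sGFP). The record does not name the vector backbone, but the depositor notes that it is a 2 micron plasmid, meaning it relies on the origin from the endogenous yeast 2μ circle and is maintained episomally at multiple copies per cell. Selection in yeast is through the URA3 marker, which complements uracil auxotrophy in ura3 host strains. As a shuttle vector, it is also propagated in E. coli, where it confers ampicillin resistance and is listed as high copy. The insert was assembled by restriction enzyme cloning.

The promoter driving the fusion is not stated, so it is unclear whether expression comes from the native NUF2 regulatory region or a heterologous promoter; no feature table or other regulatory detail is provided, and the nature of the "sGFP" variant is not explained beyond the name. Nuf2 is a budding yeast protein that localizes at or near the spindle pole body, so the GFP fusion serves as a fluorescent marker for that region in living cells. The associated publication concerns the kinetics of spindle pole body separation in budding yeast, which is consistent with using this construct for live-cell fluorescence microscopy to track spindle pole position and movement during the cell cycle.
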