Addgene plasmid #8850: pPS904
Depositing lab: Pamela Silver. Depositing organization: Dana-Farber Cancer Institute. Publication: Kinetics of spindle pole body separation in budding yeast. Kahana JA, Schnapp BJ, Silver PA. Proc Natl Acad Sci U S A. 1995 Oct 10. 92(21):9707-11. 10.1073/pnas.92.21.9707 PubMed 7568202.
Backbone
  Vector backbone: na
  Vector type: Yeast Expression
  Selectable markers: URA3
Growth in bacteria
  Bacterial resistance: Ampicillin, 100 μg/mL
  Growth temperature: 37°C
  Growth strain: DH5alpha
  Copy number: High Copy
Gene/Insert
  Gene/Insert name: NUF2-sGFP
  Species: S. cerevisiae (budding yeast)
  Entrez Gene: NUF2
  Tag / fusion protein: GFP (C terminal on insert)
  Cloning method: Restriction Enzyme
  Sequencing primers: 5′ na
Terms and licenses: Academic/Nonprofit Terms; Industry Terms: Not Available to Industry
Depositor comments: 2 micron plasmid.
How to cite: pPS904 was a gift from Pamela Silver (Addgene plasmid # 8850 ; http://n2t.net/addgene:8850 ; RRID:Addgene_8850)
